>Addgene plasmid #196923 | IRE-TPI-wildtype-TREAT | addgene full sequence | sequence record 387503 | Addgene NGS Result
GCGTAATCATGGTCATAGCTGTTTCCTGTGTGAAATTGTTATCCGCTCACAATTCCACACAACATACGAG
CCGGAAGCATAAAGTGTAAAGCCTGGGGTGCCTAATGAGTGAGCTAACTCACATTAATTGCGTTGCGCTC
ACTGCCCGCTTTCCAGTCGGGAAACCTGTCGTGCCAGCTGCATTAATGAATCGGCCAACGCGCGGGGAGA
GGCGGTTTGCGTATTGGGCGCTCTTCCGCTTCCTCGCTCACTGACTCGCTGCGCTCGGTCGTTCGGCTGC
GGCGAGCGGTATCAGCTCACTCAAAGGCGGTAATACGGTTATCCACAGAATCAGGGGATAACGCAGGAAA
GAACATGTGAGCAAAAGGCCAGCAAAAGGCCAGGAACCGTAAAAAGGCCGCGTTGCTGGCGTTTTTCCAT
AGGCTCCGCCCCCCTGACGAGCATCACAAAAATCGACGCTCAAGTCAGAGGTGGCGAAACCCGACAGGAC
TATAAAGATACCAGGCGTTTCCCCCTGGAAGCTCCCTCGTGCGCTCTCCTGTTCCGACCCTGCCGCTTAC
CGGATACCTGTCCGCCTTTCTCCCTTCGGGAAGCGTGGCGCTTTCTCATAGCTCACGCTGTAGGTATCTC
AGTTCGGTGTAGGTCGTTCGCTCCAAGCTGGGCTGTGTGCACGAACCCCCCGTTCAGCCCGACCGCTGCG
CCTTATCCGGTAACTATCGTCTTGAGTCCAACCCGGTAAGACACGACTTATCGCCACTGGCAGCAGCCAC
TGGTAACAGGATTAGCAGAGCGAGGTATGTAGGCGGTGCTACAGAGTTCTTGAAGTGGTGGCCTAACTAC
GGCTACACTAGAAGAACAGTATTTGGTATCTGCGCTCTGCTGAAGCCAGTTACCTTCGGAAAAAGAGTTG
GTAGCTCTTGATCCGGCAAACAAACCACCGCTGGTAGCGGTGGTTTTTTTGTTTGCAAGCAGCAGATTAC
GCGCAGAAAAAAAGGATCTCAAGAAGATCCTTTGATCTTTTCTACGGGGTCTGACGCTCAGTGGAACGAA
AACTCACGTTAAGGGATTTTGGTCATGAGATTATCAAAAAGGATCTTCACCTAGATCCTTTTAAATTAAA
AATGAAGTTTTAAATCAATCTAAAGTATATATGAGTAAACTTGGTCTGACAGTTACCAATGCTTAATCAG
TGAGGCACCTATCTCAGCGATCTGTCTATTTCGTTCATCCATAGTTGCCTGACTCCCCGTCGTGTAGATA
ACTACGATACGGGAGGGCTTACCATCTGGCCCCAGTGCTGCAATGATACCGCGAGACCCACGCTCACCGG
CTCCAGATTTATCAGCAATAAACCAGCCAGCCGGAAGGGCCGAGCGCAGAAGTGGTCCTGCAACTTTATC
CGCCTCCATCCAGTCTATTAATTGTTGCCGGGAAGCTAGAGTAAGTAGTTCGCCAGTTAATAGTTTGCGC
AACGTTGTTGCCATTGCTACAGGCATCGTGGTGTCACGCTCGTCGTTTGGTATGGCTTCATTCAGCTCCG
GTTCCCAACGATCAAGGCGAGTTACATGATCCCCCATGTTGTGCAAAAAAGCGGTTAGCTCCTTCGGTCC
TCCGATCGTTGTCAGAAGTAAGTTGGCCGCAGTGTTATCACTCATGGTTATGGCAGCACTGCATAATTCT
CTTACTGTCATGCCATCCGTAAGATGCTTTTCTGTGACTGGTGAGTACTCAACCAAGTCATTCTGAGAAT
AGTGTATGCGGCGACCGAGTTGCTCTTGCCCGGCGTCAATACGGGATAATACCGCGCCACATAGCAGAAC
TTTAAAAGTGCTCATCATTGGAAAACGTTCTTCGGGGCGAAAACTCTCAAGGATCTTACCGCTGTTGAGA
TCCAGTTCGATGTAACCCACTCGTGCACCCAACTGATCTTCAGCATCTTTTACTTTCACCAGCGTTTCTG
GGTGAGCAAAAACAGGAAGGCAAAATGCCGCAAAAAAGGGAATAAGGGCGACACGGAAATGTTGAATACT
CATACTCTTCCTTTTTCAATATTATTGAAGCATTTATCAGGGTTATTGTCTCATGAGCGGATACATATTT
GAATGTATTTAGAAAAATAAACAAATAGGGGTTCCGCGCACATTTCCCCGAAAAGTGCCACCTGACGTCT
AAGAAACCATTATTATCATGACATTAACCTATAAAAATAGGCGTATCACGAGGCCCTTTCGTCTCGCGCG
TTTCGGTGATGACGGTGAAAACCTCTGACACATGCAGCTCCCGGAGACGGTCACAGCTTGTCTGTAAGCG
GATGCCGGGAGCAGACAAGCCCGTCAGGGCGCGTCAGCGGGTGTTGGCGGGTGTCGGGGCTGGCTTAACT
ATGCGGCATCAGAGCAGATTGTACTGAGAGTGCACCATATGCGGTGTGAAATACCGCACAGATGCGTAAG
GAGAAAATACCGCATCAGGCGCCATTCGCCATTCAGGCTGCGCAACTGTTGGGAAGGGCGATCGGTGCGG
GCCTCTTCGCTATTACGCCAGCTGGCGAAAGGGGGATGTGCTGCAAGGCGATTAAGTTGGGTAACGCCAG
GGTTTTCCCAGTCACGACGTTGTAAAACGACGGCCAGTGAATTAATTCCAAGCTAAGTGAAAGACTCTGT
CTCAAAAACCAACCTGACACCTGAGCCGGAGCGTTGCCTCTCACTACCATAAATATATATACACAACACA
CACACACACACACACACACACACACACACACACACACACACAATCATACACATAAACACAATCACACACA
CACACATGCACAATCACACACACACAATCACACACAAACATACATACACACAATCACACACAACCATACA
CACATATACACAATCACACACACAAACACAATCACACACACACACATCAATCAATCAATCAATCAATATA
CCAAAAATGATAGCTCATACCTGTAATCTTAGATGTGGGAAGGCTAAAACAGCAGGCTACCCATGACTTC
AAGGTCACCCTGGGTTACAGAGTAGCTAATAGTCTAGCTTGAACTATAGTGTAGGATCTTTAAAAAAAAA
TTAACCAACCAACCAACAAACAAACAAACAAACAACAACAACAACAAATGGAAGACAGAGGACAAAAAAA
AATAAAAGAAAAAGTAGAAAGCCAATGGAGATACTATCTTAAAATTAGAAATATTTATGACACATTCTGA
ATACTCCATGTTTATTTCAAGGAAGCCAATGTAACTTTAAGTACTATGGCCATTTAATGTAAATACTTAA
GAAAAAAAACCAAATTAATTTTGATACATGCTGCATGTGAAAGACCCCCGCTGACGGGTAGTCAATCACT
CAGAGGAGACCCTCTCAAGGAACAGCGAGACCACAAGTCGGATGCAACTGCAAGAGGGTTTATTGGATAC
ACGGGTACCCGGGCGACTCAGTCAATCGGAGGACTGGCGCCCCGAGTGAGGGGTTGTGGGCTCGAGCTCG
GGGAGCAGAAGCGCGCGAACAGAAGTCGAGCTAGCTTGCCAAACCTACAGGTGGGGTCTTTCATTCCCCC
CTTTTTCTGGAGACTAAATAAAATCTTTTATTTTATCTATGGCTCGTACTCTATAGGCTTCAGCTGGTGA
TATTGTTGAGTCAAAACTAGAGCCTGGACCACTGATATCCTGTCTTTAACAAATTGGACTAATCCGGATC
TGAAGTTCCTATACTTTCTAGAGAATAGGAACTTCGGAATAGGAACTTCGCGGCCAGATCTTTTGCGGCC
GCTTTGGGCCGGCCGAATTCTTTACTCCCTATCAGTGATAGAGAACGTATGAAGAGTTTACTCCCTATCA
GTGATAGAGAACGTATGCAGACTTTACTCCCTATCAGTGATAGAGAACGTATAAGGAGTTTACTCCCTAT
CAGTGATAGAGAACGTATGACCAGTTTACTCCCTATCAGTGATAGAGAACGTATCTACAGTTTACTCCCT
ATCAGTGATAGAGAACGTATATCCAGTTTACTCCCTATCAGTGATAGAGAACGTATAAAGCTTTAGGCGT
GTACGGTGGGCGCCTATAAAAGCAGAGCTCGTTTAGTGAACCGTCAGATCGCCTGCTTCCAGACGTTCTT
CGCCGAGAGTCGTCGGGGTTTCCTGCTTCAACAGTGCTTGGACGGAACCCGGCGCTCGTTCCCCACCCCG
GCCGGCCGCCCATAGCCAGCCCTCCGTCACCTCTTCACCGCACCCTCGGACTGCCCCAAGGCCCCCGCCG
CCGCTCCAGCGCCGCGCAGCCACCGCCGCCGCCGCCGCCTCTCCTTAGTCGCCGCCATGATGGCTTCCAA
GGTGTACGACCCCGAGCAACGCAAACGCATGATCACTGGGCCTCAGTGGTGGGCTCGCTGCAAGCAAATG
AACGTGCTGGACTCCTTCATCAACTACTATGATTCCGAGAAGCACGCCGAGAACGCCGTGATTTTTCTGC
ATGGTAACGCTGCCTCCAGCTACCTGTGGAGGCACGTCGTGCCTCACATCGAGCCCGTGGCTAGATGCAT
CATCCCTGATCTGATCGGAATGGGTAAGTCCGGCAAGAGCGGGAATGGCTCATATCGCCTCCTGGATCAC
TACAAGTACCTCACCGCTTGGTTCGAGCTGCTGAACCTTCCAAAGAAAATCATCTTTGTGGGCCACGACT
GGGGGGCTTGTCTGGCCTTTCACTACTCCTACGAGCACCAAGACAAGATCAAGGCCATCGTCCATGCTGA
GAGTGTCGTGGACGTGATCGAGTCCTGGGACGAGTGGCCTGACATCGAGGAGGATATCGCCCTGATCAAG
AGCGAAGAGGGCGAGAAAATGGTGCTTGAGAATAACTTCTTCGTCGAGACCATGCTCCCAAGCAAGATCA
TGCGGAAACTGGAGCCTGAGGAGTTCGCTGCCTACCTGGAGCCATTCAAGGAGAAGGGCGAGGTTAGACG
GCCTACCCTCTCCTGGCCTCGCGAGATCCCTCTCGTTAAGGGAGGCAAGCCCGACGTCGTCCAGATTGTC
CGCAACTACAACGCCTACCTTCGGGCCAGCGACGATCTGCCTAAGATGTTCATCGAGTCCGACCCTGGGT
TCTTTTCCAACGCTATTGTCGAGGGAGCTAAGAAGTTCCCTAACACCGAGTTCGTGAAGGTGAAGGGCCT
CCACTTCAGCCAGGAGGACGCTCCAGATGAAATGGGTAAGTACATCAAGAGCTTCGTGGAGCGCGTGCTG
AAGAACGAGCAGGTGGTTTGTGCTCCCCCTACTGCCTATATCGACTTCGCCCGGCAGAAGCTAGATCCCA
AGATTGCTGTGGCTGCGCAGAACTGCTACAAAGTGACTAATGGGGCTTTTACTGGGGAGATCAGGTGAGA
TCGAGGTGGAGAGGGGTGTGTGGGACCCTTCCCTCACTTTCCTCGTTGAGGGGAAAGCCACAGGGTGGGC
TCCCTGCTGAACCTTGGCTTCATCTCTTCCTTTAGCCCTGGCATGATCAAAGACTGCGGAGCCACGTGGG
TGGTCCTGGGGCACTCAGAGAGAAGGCATGTCTTTGGGGAGTCAGATGAGGTTAGTAGCCAAGAGAGAAG
ATAAGGGATGTCTTTTTCCAAGAAGGATGTCTCACCAAGTCTGTTTCTCAACAGCTGATTGGGCAGAAAG
TGGCCCATGCTCTGGCAGAGGGACTCGGAGTAATCGCCTGCATTGGGGAGAAGCTAGATGAAAGGGAAGC
TGGCATCACTGAGAAGGTTGTTTTCGAGCAGACAAAGGTCATCGCAGGTATCTCTGGAGAAAGGGACCTT
TGAGCCTATCCAGGGCCACAGAGACTCAGAGGGTAGGGTCAGGCCCTGGAGCCTGTCTTGGTCCCCATGC
TGATCCAGAAAAGGAAAAAGGGGAGGGGGAGTGACAATCTTTGCTTGGGGCCTATGACTTCTCCAGCCCC
AAGGTAGATGCCACCTGGAAATCCCCCAATGTCCACTAGGGGGCAGTAGGCCACCGTTCTTCGTACTCCG
GAGAACCTGGCTGGAGAGCTCTTTCTTGTTCACCCTTCCCTCCATCTGTATCTCTGCCCTGCAGATAACG
TGAAGGACTGGAGCAAGGTCGTCCTGGCCTATGAGCCTGTGTGGGCCATTGGTACTGGCAAGACTGCAAC
ACCCCAACAGGTAACCGGGCCCAGGAGCCCTGCCCTCATCCCAGCCTGCCTCAATAGGTTTGGACAGACA
CAGCCCACATGGGGCAACCCCTTATTTCAAAGACACAGAGACCTTGAACCCAGAGACAGTGACTTGTCCA
AGGGCATCCAGTCCAGGGCCTGGCTTGGATCAGAGCCCTGGTACTCTGACTCAGTCAGAAACCACACTAA
GTGTCCACTGGTGCCAGTGATTTTTCCTCTTAGAGAGGCAGAAAAGGTCTTACTTAGGCCAGCTTCTTGT
TCTAGGCCCAGGAAGTACACGAGAAGCTCCGAGGATGGCTGAAGTCCAACGTCTCTGATGCGGTGGCTCA
GAGCACCCGTATCATTTATGGAGGTGAGTGGCTTTGGTTCCCGGCTGAGGTGGAGTGGGCTGAGGACTAG
ACTGAGCCCTCGGACATGGAGGTGGGGATGGGGCAGACTCATCCCATTCTTGACCAAGCCCTTGTTCTGC
TCCCTTCCCAGGCTCTGTGACTGGGGCAACCTGCAAGGAGCTGGCCAGCCAGCCTGATGTGGATGGCTTC
CTTGTGGGTGGTGCTTCCCTCAAGCCCGAATTCGTGGACATCATCAATGCCAAACAATGAGCCCCATCCA
TCTTCCCTACCCTTCCTGCCAAGCCAGGGACCAGATCCTACCTGCAAAGCACCAGAGGATATGGCCTCGG
TGCCTCAGCATCTTCAGATGTGCTGTCACTGTCCAATCTTCAAGCCAGCAGAGCATATGGGCTCGCTGGC
TCCACTGTCATTACAGTGGACCTGATCTTCTCCAATCAAAGGAGCAGAGGATATGGCCTCGCTCCCTCCG
ACTACATCAGGCTGGAAGTGACATCCATCATTCATCCCAGCAGAGCATATGGGCTCGCTGGGACCACAGC
ATGCCTCGAAGTGCTGAGAGACTATCATCAAACCGACAGAGGATATGGCCTCGTCGGCTCCTACTCCCTC
CTGGTGGAATACTTCTCCACTCTTCAACCCAGCAGAGCATATGGGCTCGCTGGGTCCATCAGAGATACAA
GATCTCTCGACAGATCCTACCTGCAAAGCACCAGAGGATATGGCCTCGGTGCCTCAGCATCTTCAGATGT
GCTGTCACTGTCCAATCTTCAAGCCAGCAGAGCATATGGGCTCGCTGGCTCCACTGTCATTACAGTGGAC
CTGATCTTCTCCAATCAAAGGAGCAGAGGATATGGCCTCGCTCCCTCCGACTACATCAGGCTGGAAGTGA
CATCCATCATTCATCCCAGCAGAGCATATGGGCTCGCTGGGACCACAGCATGCCTCGAAGTGCTGAGAGA
CTATCATCAAACCGACAGAGGATATGGCCTCGTCGGCTCCTACTCCCTCCTGGTGGAATACTTCTCCACT
CTTCAACCCAGCAGAGCATATGGGCTCGCTGGGTCCATCAGAGATACAAGATCTCTCGACAGATCCTACC
TGCAAAGCACCAGAGGATATGGCCTCGGTGCCTCAGCATCTTCAGATGTGCTGTCACTGTCCAATCTTCA
AGCCAGCAGAGCATATGGGCTCGCTGGCTCCACTGTCATTACAGTGGACCTGATCTTCTCCAATCAAAGG
AGCAGAGGATATGGCCTCGCTCCCTCCGACTACATCAGGCTGGAAGTGACATCCATCATTCATCCCAGCA
GAGCATATGGGCTCGCTGGGACCACAGCATGCCTCGAAGTGCTGAGAGACTATCATCAAACCGACAGAGG
ATATGGCCTCGTCGGCTCCTACTCCCTCCTGGTGGAATACTTCTCCACTCTTCAACCCAGCAGAGCATAT
GGGCTCGCTGGGTCCATCAGAGATACAAGATCTCTCGACAGATCCTACCTGCAAAGCACCAGAGGATATG
GCCTCGGTGCCTCAGCATCTTCAGATGTGCTGTCACTGTCCAATCTTCAAGCCAGCAGAGCATATGGGCT
CGCTGGCTCCACTGTCATTACAGTGGACCTGATCTTCTCCAATCAAAGGAGCAGAGGATATGGCCTCGCT
CCCTCCGACTACATCAGGCTGGAAGTGACATCCATCATTCATCCCAGCAGAGCATATGGGCTCGCTGGGA
CCACAGCATGCCTCGAAGTGCTGAGAGACTATCATCAAACCGACAGAGGATATGGCCTCGTCGGCTCCTA
CTCCCTCCTGGTGGAATACTTCTCCACTCTTCAACCCAGCAGAGCATATGGGCTCGCTGGGTCCATCAGA
GATACAAGATCTCTCGAGCCGCGGTGCGTAAGTCTGTTAACAGAATGCTGCATACGCTGAGTACTTCGAA
ATGTCATCCTCTGTCTGACACTGAACGTAATCCAGACGCGTAAGTCAGGCCGGAAAATTCCCGCCACCGG
AAGTTGAGTAGACGGTGCTGCCTGCGACTCAACCCCAGGAGGACTGGGTGAACAAAGCTGCGAAGTGATC
CATGTAAGCCCTCAGAACCGTCTCGGAAAGAGGACCCCACATGTTGTAGCTTCAAGGCCCAATGTCAGAC
CACGCCATGGCGTGCCACTCTGCGGAGAGTGCAGTCTGCGACAGTGCCCCAGGAGGACTGGGTGAGGATC
CTACCTACAAACGGCACGAGCATCAGCCGTGCCGCCCAGCATCTTCATCACTGTCCAATCTTCAAGCGTG
CACGATCACGGCACGCTCCACTGTCATTACAGTCTTATCCAATCAAACTCCAGCAGCATCAGCGCTGGAG
CTCCGACTACATCAGGACATCCATCATTCAACGCTCGACGATCACGCGAGCGTCCACAGCATGCCTCAGA
CACTATCATCAAACGGCTGCACGATCACGGCAGCCGCTCCTACTGCCTCTACGTTATCGACTCTTCTGCG
ACGAGCATCAGCCGTCGCAACATCGGACATACCAGATCCTACCTACAAACGGCACGAGCATCAGCCGTGC
CGCCCAGCATCTTCATCACTGTCCAATCTTCAAGCGTGCACGATCACGGCACGCTCCACTGTCATTACAG
TCTTATCCAATCAAACTCCAGCAGCATCAGCGCTGGAGCTCCGACTACATCAGGACATCCATCATTCAAC
GCTCGACGATCACGCGAGCGTCCACAGCATGCCTCAGACACTATCATCAAACGGCTGCACGATCACGGCA
GCCGCTCCTACTGCCTCTACGTTATCGACTCTTCTGCGACGAGCATCAGCCGTCGCAACATCGGACATAC
CAGATCCTACCTACAAACGGCACGAGCATCAGCCGTGCCGCCCAGCATCTTCATCACTGTCCAATCTTCA
AGCGTGCACGATCACGGCACGCTCCACTGTCATTACAGTCTTATCCAATCAAACTCCAGCAGCATCAGCG
CTGGAGCTCCGACTACATCAGGACATCCATCATTCAACGCTCGACGATCACGCGAGCGTCCACAGCATGC
CTCAGACACTATCATCAAACGGCTGCACGATCACGGCAGCCGCTCCTACTGCCTCTACGTTATCGACTCT
TCTGCGACGAGCATCAGCCGTCGCAACATCGGACATACCAGATCCTACCTACAAACGGCACGAGCATCAG
CCGTGCCGCCCAGCATCTTCATCACTGTCCAATCTTCAAGCGTGCACGATCACGGCACGCTCCACTGTCA
TTACAGTCTTATCCAATCAAACTCCAGCAGCATCAGCGCTGGAGCTCCGACTACATCAGGACATCCATCA
TTCAACGCTCGACGATCACGCGAGCGTCCACAGCATGCCTCAGACACTATCATCAAACGGCTGCACGATC
ACGGCAGCCGCTCCTACTGCCTCTACGTTATCGACTCTTCTGCGACGAGCATCAGCCGTCGCAACATCGG
ACATACCAGATCTTCAATCGATTTCGCGCGGGATCCAGACCACCTCCCCTGCGAGCTAAGCTGGACAGCC
AATGACGGGTAAGAGAGTGACATTTTTCACTAACCTAAGACAGGAGGGCCGTCAGAGCTACTGCCTAATC
CAAAGACGGGTAAAAGTGATAAAAATGTATCACTCCAACCTAAGACAGGCGCAGCTTCCGAGGGATTTGA
GATCCAGACATGATAAGATACATTGATGAGTTTGGACAAACCAAAACTAGAATGCAGTGAAAAAAATGCC
TTATTTGTGAAATTTGTGATGCTATTGCCTTATTTGTAACCATTATAAGCTGCAATAAACAAGTTAACAA
CAACAATTGCATTCATTTTATGTTTCAGGTTCAGGGGGAGGTGTGGGAGGTTTTTTAAAGCAAGTAAAAC
CTCTACAAATGTGGTATGGCTGATTATGATCTGAAGTTCCTATACTATTTGAAGAATAGGAACTTCGGAA
TAGGAACTTCGGATCTCATATGGCCATATGGGGGCGCCTAGAGAAGGAGTGAGGGCTGGATAAAGGGAGG
ATCGAGGCGGGGTCGAACGAGGAGGTTCAAGGGGGAGAGACGGGGCGGATGGAGGAAGAGGAGGCGGAGG
CTTAGGGTGTACAAAGGGCTTGACCCAGGGAGGGGGGTCAAAAGCCAAGGCTTCCCAGGTCACGATGTAG
GGGACCTGGTCTGGGTGTCCATGCGGGCCAGGTGAAAAGACCTTGATCTTAACCTGGGTGATGAGGTCTC
GGTTAAAGGTGCCGTCTCGCGGCCATCCGACGTTAAAGGTTGGCCATTCTGCAGAGCAGAAGGTAACCCA
ACGTCTCTTCTTGACATCTACCGACTGGTTGTGAGCGATCCGCTCGACATCTTTCCAGTGACCTAAGGTC
AAACTTAAGGGAGTGGTAACAGGCTAGCCCGGGCCCATATTTTCAGACAAATACAGAAACACAGTCAGAC
AGAGACAACACAGAACGATGCTGCAGCAGACAAGACGCGCGGCGCGGCTTCGGTCCCAAACCGAAAGCAA
AAATTCAGACGGAGGCGGGAACTGTTTTAGGTTCTCGTCTCCTACCAGAACCACATATCCCTCCTCTAAG
GGGGGTGCACCAAAGAGTCCTAAACGATCGGGATTTTAGGACTCAGGTCGGGCCACAAAAACGGCCCCCG
AAGTCCCTGGGACGTCTCCCAGGGTTGCGGCCGGGTGTTCCGAACTCGTCAGTTCCACCACGGGTCCGCC
AGATACAGAGCTAGTTAGCTAACTAGTACCGACGCAGGCGCATAAAATCAGTCATAGACACTAGACAATC
GGACAGACACAGATAAGTTGCTGGCCAGCTTACCTCCCGGTGGTGGGTCGGTGGTCCCTGGGCAGGGGTC
TCCCGATCCCGGACGAGCCCCCAAATGAAAGACCCCCGCTGACGGGTAGTCAATCACTCAGAGGAGACCC
TCCCAAGGAACAGCGAGACCACAAGTCGGATGCAACTGCAAGAGGGTTTATTGGATACACGGGTACCCGG
GCGACTCAGTCAATCGGAGGACTGGCGCGCCGAGTGAGGGGTTGTGGGCTCTTTTATTGAGCTCGGGGAG
CAGAAGCGCGCGAACAGAAGCGAGAAGCGAACTGATTGGTTAGTTCAAATAAGGCACAGGGTCATTTCAG
GTCCTTGGGGCACCCTGGAAACATCTGATGGTTCTCTAGAAACTGCTGAGGGCTGGACCGCATCTGGGGA
CCATCTGTTCTTGGCCCTGAGCCGGGGCAGGAACTGCTTACCACAGATATCCTGTTTGGCCCATATTCAG
CTGTTCCATCTGTTCTTGGCCCTGAGCCGGGGCAGGAACTGCTTACCACAGATATCCTGTTTGGCCCATA
TTCAGCTGTTCCATCTGTTCCTGACCTTGATCTGAACTTTTCTATTCTCAGTTATGTATTTTTCCATGCC
TTGCAAAATGGCGTTACTTAAGCTAGCTTGCCAAACCTACAGGTGGGGTCTTTCACATGTATATGTCAAA
AATAAAAATCAACTAATTGACTAGTAATTAATATGACTGGCATAATGGGAAATTGATCCTGACAGATGCA
AACTGGCTTCTCAGCAGCGCATTTATGTTGTCAACTGAGGAAGGAAACGTTAATGACAGAAACTCTAAGT
AATTTCCACGTTTATCTATTTTTATTTATACTAGCTTTGGTAACAGGAATATTGCAGCATTCATGCACAT
TGAAACCCTTATGAAATAAAAACATCTGTGCATTTAAAATGGAATTAACATTTTAAATGTTAAAAAAAGC
TGGCTTAGCTTCCCCCCGCCCCCTAGGGCATAGAACAAGTCAAATGCTTTATATATTTGAGTTTGGGATG
TATTAGGAAACTCCTAAGAGCAAAGCTAGCTTG
Features (pLannotate 1.2.2; 31 found; start..end, strand, type, name):
     34..56      -  protein_bind   lac operator (fragment): The lac repressor binds to the lac operator to inhibit transcription in E. coli. This inhibition can be relieved by adding lactose or isopropyl-β-D-thiogalactopyranoside (IPTG). lac repressor encoded by lacI
     60..90      -  promoter       lac promoter: promoter for the E. coli lac operon
    105..126     -  protein_bind   CAP binding site: CAP binding activates transcription in the presence of cAMP. E. coli catabolite activator protein
    139..231     -  CDS            lacI (fragment): lac repressor; lacI; The lac repressor binds to the lac operator to inhibit transcription in E. coli. This inhibition can be relieved by adding lactose or isopropyl-β-D-thiogalactopyranoside (IPTG).
    414..1002    -  rep_origin     ori: high-copy-number ColE1/pMB1/pBR322/pUC origin of replication
   1173..2033    -  CDS            AmpR: β-lactamase; bla; confers resistance to ampicillin, carbenicillin, and related antibiotics
   2034..2138    -  promoter       AmpR promoter: bla
   2233..2268    +  CDS            rop (fragment): Rop protein, which maintains plasmids at low copy number; rop
   2370..2469    +  misc_feature   bom (fragment): basis of mobility region from pBR322
   2475..2632    -  CDS            lacZα (fragment): LacZα fragment of β-galactosidase; lacZ fragment
   3328..3525    -  LTR            3' LTR (ΔU3) (fragment): self-inactivating 3' long terminal repeat (LTR) from Moloney murine leukemia virus
   3529..3565    -  LTR            3' LTR (ΔU3) (fragment): self-inactivating 3' long terminal repeat (LTR) from Moloney murine leukemia virus
   3607..3704    -  CDS            env (fragment): murine leukemia virus gPr80 envelope polyprotein precursor; env; proteolytically cleaved into gp70SU and p15TM subunits
   3712..3759    -  protein_bind   FRT: FLP-mediated recombination occurs in the 8-bp core sequence TCTAGAAA (Turan and Bode, 2011). FLP recombinase from the Saccharomyces cerevisiae 2μ plasmid
   3801..4115    +  promoter       TRE3GV promoter (fragment): 3rd-generation Tet-responsive promoter that can be activated by binding of Tet-On® 3G, optimized for retroviral and lentiviral vectors
   4145..4179    +  ncRNA          IRE I: Accession: RF00037 - Iron response element I
   4293..4311    -  promoter       chicken β-actin promoter (fragment): contains a 21-bp deletion relative to the standard chicken β-actin promoter
   4330..5262    +  CDS            hRluc: Renilla luciferase human codon-optimized
   5242..5592    +  CDS            TPI1 (fragment): TPIS_HUMAN - Also known as TPI. Experimental evidence at protein level: Swiss-Prot protein existence level 1. It is also responsible for the non-negligible production of methylglyoxal a reactive cytotoxic side-product that modifies and can alter proteins, DNA and lipids. From Homo sapiens (Human).
   5646..5819    +  CDS            tpi-1 (fragment): TPIS_CAEEL - Experimental evidence at protein level: Swiss-Prot protein existence level 1. It is also responsible for the non-negligible production of methylglyoxal a reactive cytotoxic side-product that modifies and can alter proteins, DNA and lipids. From Caenorhabditis elegans.
   6105..6170    +  CDS            TPIS_PLAOI (fragment): Experimental evidence at protein level: Swiss-Prot protein existence level 1. From Platanus orientalis (Oriental plane-tree).
   6446..6535    +  CDS            TPI1 (fragment): TPIS_HUMAN - Also known as TPI. Experimental evidence at protein level: Swiss-Prot protein existence level 1. It is also responsible for the non-negligible production of methylglyoxal a reactive cytotoxic side-product that modifies and can alter proteins, DNA and lipids. From Homo sapiens (Human).
   6661..6771    +  CDS            TPIS_MAIZE (fragment): Experimental evidence at protein level: Swiss-Prot protein existence level 1. From Zea mays (Maize).
   8510..8588    +  ncRNA          Flavi xrRNA: Accession: RF03547 - General Flavivirus exoribonuclease-resistant RNA element
   8668..8742    +  ncRNA          Flavivirus SLIV: Accession: RF01415 - Flavivirus 3'UTR stem loop IV
  10221..10355   -  polyA_signal   SV40 poly(A) signal: SV40 polyadenylation signal
  10378..10461   -  CDS            large T antigen (fragment): large T antigen from SV40 (simian virus 40)
  10533..10942   -  CDS            gag (truncated) (fragment): truncated Moloney murine leukemia virus (MMLV) gag gene lacking the start codon
  11032..11120   -  misc_feature   MESV Ψ (fragment): packaging signal of murine embryonic stem cell virus
  11172..11371   -  misc_feature   MMLV Ψ: packaging signal of Moloney murine leukemia virus (MMLV)
  11434..12025   -  LTR            LTR: long terminal repeat from Moloney murine leukemia virus
