[The description below was written by a language model from this plasmid's Addgene catalogue record and pLannotate feature annotations shown in this document.]
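Description:
IRE-TPI-wildtype-TREAT is a 12.4 kb mammalian reporter plasmid built on the pSF4 backbone. It is propagated in E. coli through a high-copy ColE1/pUC-type origin with ampicillin selection (AmpR under its own bla promoter). The backbone also carries retroviral elements from Moloney murine leukemia virus: a 5' LTR, MMLV and MESV packaging signals, a truncated gag, an env fragment and a self-inactivating ΔU3 3' LTR. These suggest a gammaretroviral vector origin. All of them lie on the opposite strand to the reporter cassette, so the reporter is transcribed antisense to the viral genome. A single FRT site sits just upstream of the cassette and could support FLP-mediated integration, although the record does not state how the construct is delivered.

The reporter is driven by a Tet-responsive TRE3G-type promoter, allowing doxycycline-inducible transcription in cells that express a Tet-On transactivator. An iron response element in the 5' leader would be expected to make translation regulatable by iron regulatory proteins. The open reading frame is human codon-optimised Renilla luciferase fused at its 3' end to triose phosphate isomerase coding sequence. TPI is detected as several separated fragments, some assigned to non-human orthologues by homology, which may indicate that intervening sequences interrupt it; the record does not say. "Wildtype" presumably distinguishes this plasmid from mutant versions, but this is not stated either.

Downstream in the 3' region are flavivirus exoribonuclease-resistant RNA structures (xrRNA and stem loop IV), which block 5'-to-3' exonucleolytic decay and stabilise degradation intermediates. Large stretches flanking these elements are unannotated. The only annotated polyadenylation signal, from SV40, lies on the opposite strand, so no polyadenylation signal is annotated for the reporter itself. The associated work concerns single-molecule imaging of translation-dependent mRNA destabilisation.
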