Addgene plasmid #196923: IRE-TPI-wildtype-TREAT
Purpose: The coding sequence of Triose phosphate isomerase gene was fused downstream Renilla in the ORF
Depositing lab: Jeffrey Chao. Depositing organization: Friedrich Miescher Institute for Biomedical Research. Publication: Single-molecule imaging reveals translation-dependent destabilization of mRNAs. Dave P, Roth G, Griesbach E, Mateju D, Hochstoeger T, Chao JA. Mol Cell. 2023 Feb 16;83(4):589-606.e6. doi: 10.1016/j.molcel.2023.01.013. Epub 2023 Feb 1. PubMed 36731471.
Backbone
  Vector backbone: pSF4
  Vector type: Mammalian Expression, Bacterial Expression
Growth in bacteria
  Bacterial resistance: Ampicillin, 100 μg/mL
  Growth temperature: 37°C
  Growth strain: NEB Stable
  Copy number: High Copy
Gene/Insert
  Gene/Insert name: Renilla luciferase
  Species: Renilla reniformis
  Insert size (bp): 930
Terms and licenses: Academic/Nonprofit Terms; Industry Terms: Not Available to Industry
How to cite: IRE-TPI-wildtype-TREAT was a gift from Jeffrey Chao (Addgene plasmid # 196923 ; http://n2t.net/addgene:196923 ; RRID:Addgene_196923)
